Addgene plasmid #15209: Flag-hPIASx alpha
Depositing lab: Ke Shuai. Depositing organization: University of California, Los Angeles (UCLA). Publication: PIASx is a transcriptional co-repressor of signal transducer and activator of transcription 4. Arora T, Liu B, He H, Kim J, Murphy TL, Murphy KM, Modlin RL, Shuai K. J Biol Chem. 2003 Jun 13. 278(24):21327-30. 10.1074/jbc.C300119200 PubMed 12716907.
Backbone
  Vector backbone: pCMV-Flag
  Backbone size w/o insert (bp): 3800
  Vector type: Mammalian Expression
Growth in bacteria
  Bacterial resistance: Ampicillin, 100 μg/mL
  Growth temperature: 37°C
  Growth strain: DH5alpha
  Copy number: High Copy
Gene/Insert
  Gene/Insert name: PIASx alpha (alt name: PIASx)
  Species: H. sapiens (human)
  Entrez Gene: PIAS2 (a.k.a. ARIP3, DIP, MIZ1, PIASX, SIZ2, ZMIZ4)
  Tag / fusion protein: Flag (N terminal on backbone)
  Cloning method: Restriction Enzyme; 5′ cloning site BamHI (not destroyed); 3′ cloning site SalI (destroyed during cloning)
  Sequencing primers: 5′ CMV Forward
Terms and licenses: Academic/Nonprofit Terms; Industry Terms: Not Available to Industry
Depositor comments: BamHI/XhoI insert cloned into BamHI/SalI sites of vector.
How to cite: Flag-hPIASx alpha was a gift from Ke Shuai (Addgene plasmid # 15209 ; http://n2t.net/addgene:15209 ; RRID:Addgene_15209)
