[The description below was written by a language model from this plasmid's Addgene catalogue record.]
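Description:
Flag-hPIASx alpha is a mammalian expression plasmid built on the pCMV-Flag backbone (about 3.8 kb without insert) that carries the human PIASx alpha coding sequence, an isoform encoded by the PIAS2 gene (also known as ARIP3, MIZ1 and SIZ2, among other aliases). The plasmid is maintained in E. coli as a high-copy vector under ampicillin selection. The record does not list a mammalian selection marker, an origin of replication type or the insert size. No feature table is provided, so the details of the backbone beyond the catalogue fields cannot be confirmed.

The insert was placed into the vector as a BamHI/XhoI fragment ligated into the BamHI and SalI sites. The 5′ BamHI site is therefore retained, while the 3′ junction, formed from compatible XhoI and SalI ends, regenerates neither site. The backbone supplies an N-terminal Flag epitope, so the protein is produced as a Flag-PIASx alpha fusion that can be detected or immunoprecipitated with anti-Flag antibodies. The promoter is not stated as a separate field, but the backbone name and the use of a CMV forward sequencing primer indicate that expression is driven by the cytomegalovirus immediate-early promoter, which gives strong constitutive transcription in transfected mammalian cells.

PIAS proteins are regulators of STAT signalling, and the associated publication describes PIASx as a transcriptional co-repressor of STAT4. The construct is therefore suited to transient overexpression of tagged PIASx alpha in cultured cells, for example in protein interaction or transcriptional reporter studies of STAT-dependent gene regulation.
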