>Addgene plasmid #15209 | Flag-hPIASx alpha | addgene partial sequence | sequence record 21676 | CMV-F 5'-CGCAAATGGGCGGTAGGCGTG-3'
AGCTCGTTTAGTGAACCGTCAGAATTGCCACCATGGACTACAAGGACGACGATGACAAGAATTCTGCAGG
ATCCACCATGGCGGATTTCGAAGAGTTGAGGAATATGGTTTCTAGTTTTAGGGTTTCTGAACTACAAGTA
TTACTAGGCTTTGCTGGACGGAATAAAAGTGGACGCAAGCATGACCTCCTGATGAGGGCGCTGCATTTAT
TGAAGAGCGGCTGCAGCCCTGCGGTTCAGATTAAAATCCGAGAATTGTATAGACGCCGATATCCACGAAC
TCTTGAAGGACTTTCTGATTTATCCACAATCAAATCATCGGTTTTCAGTTTGGATGGTGGCTCATCACCT
GTAGAACCTGACTTGGCCGTGGCTGGAATCCACTCGTTGCCTTCCACTTCAGTTACACCTCACTCACCAT
CCTCTCCTGTTGGTTCTGTGCTGCTTCAAGATACTAAGCCCACATTTGAGATGCAGCAGCCATCTCCCCC
AATTCCTCCTGTCCATCCTGATGTGCAGTTAAAAAATCTGCCCTTTTATGATGTCCTTGATGTTCTCATC
AAGCCCACGAGTTTAGTTCAAAGCAGTATTCAGCGATTTCAAGAGAAGTTTTTTATTTTTGCTTTGACAC
CTCAACAAGTTAGAGAGATATGCATATCCAGGGATTTTTTGCCAGGTGGTAGGAGAGATTATACAGTCCA
AGTTCAGTTGAGACTTTGCCTGGCAGAGACAAGT
