>Addgene plasmid #15209 | Flag-hPIASx alpha | addgene partial sequence | sequence record 44640 | hGH-PA-R 5'-CCAGCTTGGTTCCCAATAGA-3'
GGTGCCTCCACTTGCCCTTGCTCCATACCACCCCCCTCCACCCCATAATATTATAGAAGGACACCTAGTC
AGACAAAATGATGCAACTTAATTTTATTAGGACAAGGCTGGTGGGCACTGGAGTGGCAACTTCCAGGGCC
AGGAGAGGCACTGGGGAGGGGTCACAGGGATGCCACCCAAGCTTTAATCGATGTCGAGTCACTGTTGCAC
AGTATCAGAAGATGTTCCAAGCTTCAGTTCATTATTAATATCATTTCTTCTTTGTTCTCCTGGCAAATCT
GATGACATGCTTGATATTGGCGTATGGTGGAATGGTACTGAGTAGTCTGTTAATGAAGGCGGAATAGCAG
CAGGATCAACCGAAGTCACACTGGGCACCCTTACAGAAGATGGCTGATACATGAGAACCCCTTTGGTTGG
GCTGCTTTGTGTTTCTGACATAAAGATGCATTTCCTTTTGGCAGGAGGGTCTTCCTCTTCGTCAGAAGAG
CTTTCTATTGTAAGATCAATAACATCTACTTTCTTCTTGCTTGCCTCACTGGCTACAGTCACTGAACAAG
GCTTACTGAGGACGCTTGAACTTTCTATTTTTGTACACGGTTGGCTGGATACTTTCATAGCTTCTTTCTT
CGGTCTCATTGGACACCAAGAACCATCTTCTTGGAATTTGATCTCATCTACATCAGAACAGTCATTGAGA
ATTTCCATAAAAAGCCCATCTAATATTAGACTTTCATAGGCAGCTTTTTTGTCACACACAGGACAAATCC
AGGTGGGCTTTTTCTCATTCATTTGTAGATAGAGGGCAGCATCAAAACACTGCAGATGTGTACAAGTCAC
TGCACGGCATGGGATTGTCAGCCTCATTTTTCCTAAAGGGCACATCAAGGATACCCGAAGGCTAGTTGTA
